>Addgene plasmid #27119 | pSL-MS2-12X | addgene full sequence | sequence record 212465 | Addgene NGS Result
GATTACGAATTCGAATGGCCATGGGACGTCGACCTGAGGTAATTATAACCCGGGCCCTATATATGGATCC
TAAGGTACCTAATTGCCTAGAAAACATGAGGATCACCCATGTCTGCAGGTCGACTCTAGAAAACATGAGG
ATCACCCATGTCTGCAGTATTCCCGGGTTCATTAGATCCTAAGGTACCTAATTGCCTAGAAAACATGAGG
ATCACCCATGTCTGCAGGTCGACTCTAGAAAACATGAGGATCACCCATGTCTGCAGTATTCCCGGGTTCA
TTAGATCCTAAGGTACCTAATTGCCTAGAAAACATGAGGATCACCCATGTCTGCAGGTCGACTCCAGAAA
ACATGAGGATCACCCATGTCTGCAGTATTCCCGGGTTCATTAGATCCTAAGGTACCTAATTGCCTAGAAA
ACATGAGGATCACCCATGTCTGCAGGTCGACTCTAGAAAACATGAGGATCACCCATGTCTGCAGTATTCC
CGGGTTCATTAGATCCTAAGGTACCTAATTGCCTAGAAAACATGAGGATCACCCATGTCTGCAGGTCGAC
TCTAGAAAACATGAGGATCACCCATGTCTGCAGTATTCCCGGGTTCATTAGATCCTAAGGTACCTAATTG
CCTAGAAAACATGAGGATCACCCATGTCTGCAGGTCGACTCCAGAAAACATGAGGATCACCCATGTCTGC
AGTATTCCCGGGTTCATTAGATCTGCGCGCGATCGATATCAGCGCTTTAAATTTGCGCATGCTAGCTATA
GTTCTAGAGGTACCGGTTGTTAACGTTAGCCGGCTACGTATACTCCGGAATATTAATAGGCCTAGGATGC
ATATGGCGGCCGCCTGCAGCTGGCGCCATCGATACGCGTACGTCGCGACCGCGGACATGTACAGAGCTCG
AGAAGTACTAGTGGCCACGTGGGCCGTGCACCTTAAGCTTGGCACTGGCCGTCGTTTTACAACGTCGTGA
CTGGGAAAACCCTGGCGTTACCCAACTTAATCGCCTTGCAGCACATCCCCCTTTCGCCAGCTGGCGTAAT
AGCGAAGAGGCCCGCACCGATCGCCCTTCCCAACAGTTGCGCAGCCTGAATGGCGAATGGCGCCTGATGC
GGTATTTTCTCCTTACGCATCTGTGCGGTATTTCACACCGCATA
[142 nt withheld, positions 1165-1306]
C
[141 nt withheld, positions 1308-1448]
CCTTTGACGTTGGAGTCCACGTTCTTT
[37 nt withheld, positions 1476-1512]
ACCCTATCTCGGGCTATTCTTTTGATTTATAAGGGATTTTGCCGATTTCGGCCTATTGGTTAAAAAATGA
GCTGATTTAACAAAAATTTAACGCGAATTTTAACAAAATATTAACGTTTACAATTTTATGGTGCACTCTC
AGTACAATCTGCTCTGATGCCGCATAGTTAAGCCAGCCCCGACACCCGCCAACACCCGCTGACGCGCCCT
GACGGGCTTGTCTGCTCCCGGCATCCGCTTACAGACAAGCTGTGACCGTCTCCGGGAGCTGCATGTGTCA
GAGGTTTTCACCGTCATCACCGAAACGCGCGAGACGAAAGGGCCTCGTGATACGCCTATTTTTATAGGTT
AATGTCATGATAATAATGGTTTCTTAGACGTCAGGTGGCACTTTTCGGGGAAATGTGCGCGGAACCCCTA
TTTGTTTATTTTTCTAAATACATTCAAATATGTATCCGCTCATGAGACAATAACCCTGATAAATGCTTCA
ATAATATTGAAAAAGGAAGAGTATGAGTATTCAACATTTCCGTGTCGCCCTTATTCCCTTTTTTGCGGCA
TTTTGCCTTCCTGTTTTTGCTCACCCAGAAACGCTGGTGAAAGTAAAAGATGCTGAAGATCAGTTGGGTG
CACGAGTGGGTTACATCGAACTGGATCTCAACAGCGGTAAGATCCTTGAGAGTTTTCGCCCCGAAGAACG
TTTTCCAATGATGAGCACTTTTAAAGTTCTGCTATGTGGCGCGGTATTATCCCGTATTGACGCCGGGCAA
GAGCAACTCGGTCGCCGCATACACTATTCTCAGAATGACTTGGTTGAGTACTCACCAGTCACAGAAAAGC
ATCTTACGGATGGCATGACAGTAAGAGAATTATGCAGTGCTGCCATAACCATGAGTGATAACACTGCGGC
CAACTTACTTCTGACAACGATCGGAGGACCGAAGGAGCTAACCGCTTTTTTGCACAACATGGGGGATCAT
GTAACTCGCCTTGATCGTTGGGAACCGGAGCTGAATGAAGCCATACCAAACGACGAGCGTGACACCACGA
TGCCTGTAGCAATGGCAACAACGTTGCGCAAACTATTAACTGGCGAACTACTTACTCTAGCTTCCCGGCA
ACAATTAATAGACTGGATGGAGGCGGATAAAGTTGCAGGACCACTTCTGCGCTCGGCCCTTCCGGCTGGC
TGGTTTATTGCTGATAAATCTGGAGCCGGTGAGCGTGGGTCTCGCGGTATCATTGCAGCACTGGGGCCAG
ATGGTAAGCCCTCCCGTATCGTAGTTATCTACACGACGGGGAGTCAGGCAACTATGGATGAACGAAATAG
ACAGATCGCTGAGATAGGTGCCTCACTGATTAAGCATTGGTAACTGTCAGACCAAGTTTACTCATATATA
CTTTAGATTGATTTAAAACTTCATTTTTAATTTAAAAGGATCTAGGTGAAGATCCTTTTTGATAATCTCA
TGACCAAAATCCCTTAACGTGAGTTTTCGTTCCACTGAGCGTCAGACCCCGTAGAAAAGATCAAAGGATC
TTCTTGAGATCCTTTTTTTCTGCGCGTAATCTGCTGCTTGCAAACAAAAAAACCACCGCTACCAGCGGTG
GTTTGTTTGCCGGATCAAGAGCTACCAACTCTTTTTCCGAAGGTAACTGGCTTCAGCAGAGCGCAGATAC
CAAATACTGTTCTTCTAGTGTAGCCGTAGTTAGGCCACCACTTCAAGAACTCTGTAGCACCGCCTACATA
CCTCGCTCTGCTAATCCTGTTACCAGTGGCTGCTGCCAGTGGCGATAAGTCGTGTCTTACCGGGTTGGAC
TCAAGACGATAGTTACCGGATAAGGCGCAGCGGTCGGGCTGAACGGGGGGTTCGTGCACACAGCCCAGCT
TGGAGCGAACGACCTACACCGAACTGAGATACCTACAGCGTGAGCTATGAGAAAGCGCCACGCTTCCCGA
AGGGAGAAAGGCGGACAGGTATCCGGTAAGCGGCAGGGTCGGAACAGGAGAGCGCACGAGGGAGCTTCCA
GGGGGAAACGCCTGGTATCTTTATAGTCCTGTCGGGTTTCGCCACCTCTGACTTGAGCGTCGATTTTTGT
GATGCTCGTCAGGGGGGCGGAGCCTATGGAAAAACGCCAGCAACGCGGCCTTTTTACGGTTCCTGGCCTT
TTGCTGGCCTTTTGCTCACATGTTCTTTCCTGCGTTATCCCCTGATTCTGTGGATAACCGTATTACCGCC
TTTGAGTGAGCTGATACCGCTCGCCGCAGCCGAACGACCGAGCGCAGCGAGTCAGTGAGCGAGGAAGCGG
AAGAGCGCCCAATACGCAAACCGCCTCTCCCCGCGCGTTGGCCGATTCATTAATGCAGCTGGCACGACAG
GTTTCCCGACTGGAAAGCGGGCAGTGAGCGCAACGCAATTAATGTGAGTTAGCTCACTCATTAGGCACCC
CAGGCTTTACACTTTATGCTTCCGGCTCGTATGTTGTGTGGAATTGTGAGCGGATAACAATTTCACACAG
GAAACAGCTATGACAT
Features (pLannotate 1.2.2; 24 found; start..end, strand, type, name):
     94..112     +  misc_RNA       MS2 stem loop: stem loop that binds the bacteriophage MS2 coat protein
    133..151     +  misc_RNA       MS2 stem loop: stem loop that binds the bacteriophage MS2 coat protein
    203..221     +  misc_RNA       MS2 stem loop: stem loop that binds the bacteriophage MS2 coat protein
    242..260     +  misc_RNA       MS2 stem loop: stem loop that binds the bacteriophage MS2 coat protein
    312..330     +  misc_RNA       MS2 stem loop: stem loop that binds the bacteriophage MS2 coat protein
    351..369     +  misc_RNA       MS2 stem loop: stem loop that binds the bacteriophage MS2 coat protein
    421..439     +  misc_RNA       MS2 stem loop: stem loop that binds the bacteriophage MS2 coat protein
    460..478     +  misc_RNA       MS2 stem loop: stem loop that binds the bacteriophage MS2 coat protein
    530..548     +  misc_RNA       MS2 stem loop: stem loop that binds the bacteriophage MS2 coat protein
    569..587     +  misc_RNA       MS2 stem loop: stem loop that binds the bacteriophage MS2 coat protein
    639..657     +  misc_RNA       MS2 stem loop: stem loop that binds the bacteriophage MS2 coat protein
    678..696     +  misc_RNA       MS2 stem loop: stem loop that binds the bacteriophage MS2 coat protein
    953..1107    +  CDS            lacZα (fragment): LacZα fragment of β-galactosidase; lacZ fragment
   1113..1164    -  misc_feature   bom (fragment): basis of mobility region from pBR322
   1183..1563    +  rep_origin     M13 ori (sequence partly withheld): M13 bacteriophage origin of replication; arrow indicates direction of (+) strand synthesis
   1639..1688    -  misc_feature   bom (fragment): basis of mobility region from pBR322
   1790..1825    -  CDS            rop (fragment): Rop protein, which maintains plasmids at low copy number; rop
   1920..2024    +  promoter       AmpR promoter: bla
   2025..2885    +  CDS            AmpR: β-lactamase; bla; confers resistance to ampicillin, carbenicillin, and related antibiotics
   3056..3644    +  rep_origin     ori: high-copy-number ColE1/pMB1/pBR322/pUC origin of replication
   3827..3919    +  CDS            lacI (fragment): lac repressor; lacI; The lac repressor binds to the lac operator to inhibit transcription in E. coli. This inhibition can be relieved by adding lactose or isopropyl-β-D-thiogalactopyranoside (IPTG).
   3932..3953    +  protein_bind   CAP binding site: CAP binding activates transcription in the presence of cAMP. E. coli catabolite activator protein
   3968..3998    +  promoter       lac promoter: promoter for the E. coli lac operon
   4006..4022    +  protein_bind   lac operator: The lac repressor binds to the lac operator to inhibit transcription in E. coli. This inhibition can be relieved by adding lactose or isopropyl-β-D-thiogalactopyranoside (IPTG). lac repressor encoded by lacI
