[The description below was written by a language model from this plasmid's Addgene catalogue record and pLannotate feature annotations shown in this document.]
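Description:
pSL-MS2-12X is a bacterial cloning plasmid built on the pSL1180 backbone that serves as a source of a tandem array of twelve MS2 coat protein binding sites. The sequenced record is about 4 kb, and its annotation shows twelve short MS2 stem-loops in the same orientation, arranged as six closely spaced pairs over roughly 600 bp. The array sits in the polylinker between a BamHI site and a BglII site, both of which were preserved. Because these two enzymes leave compatible ends, the cassette can be excised, moved into other constructs, or multimerised. The insert lies downstream of the lac promoter, operator and CAP binding site and upstream of a lacZα fragment, which are remnants of the backbone's blue/white screening region. The catalogue lists the vector type as bacterial expression, but there is no protein-coding payload. Propagation in E. coli relies on a ColE1/pUC-type origin and selection on ampicillin resistance (β-lactamase with its own promoter). An M13 phage origin is also present for single-stranded DNA production. The catalogue describes the plasmid as low copy, whereas the annotation tool labels the origin as a high-copy type and detects only a small fragment of rop.

The repeats are intended to be inserted into a transcript of interest, typically its untranslated region. An MS2 coat protein fused to a fluorescent protein can then bind the hairpins and reveal the RNA in living cells. The associated publication used this approach to follow ASH1 mRNA particles in yeast. The depositors note that this repetitive array recombines in bacteria at a relatively high rate, which is consistent with the listed recombination-deficient host strain. They no longer recommend the plasmid and point instead to newer MS2 repeat versions for mammalian and yeast work.
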