Addgene plasmid #27119: pSL-MS2-12X
Depositing lab: Robert Singer. Depositing organization: Albert Einstein College of Medicine. Publication: Localization of ASH1 mRNA particles in living yeast. Bertrand E, Chartrand P, Schaefer M, Shenoy SM, Singer RH, Long RM. Mol Cell. 1998 Oct . 2(4):437-45. 10.1016/S1097-2765(00)80143-4 PubMed 9809065.
Backbone
  Vector backbone: pSL1180
  Backbone manufacturer: Pharmacia
  Backbone size w/o insert (bp): 3422
  Vector type: Bacterial Expression
Growth in bacteria
  Bacterial resistance: Ampicillin, 100 μg/mL
  Growth temperature: 30°C
  Growth strain: Stbl2
  Growth instructions: Stbl2
  Copy number: Low Copy
Gene/Insert
  Gene/Insert name: MS2 binding sites (12)
  Cloning method: Restriction Enzyme; 5′ cloning site BamHI (not destroyed); 3′ cloning site BglII (not destroyed)
  Sequencing primers: 5′ M13_Rev
Terms and licenses: Academic/Nonprofit Terms; Industry Terms: Not Available to Industry
Depositor comments: The Singer Lab no longer recommends this plasmid, as it has a higher rate of bacterial recombination. For mammalian cells they recommend the following plasmids: pUbC-FLAG-24xSuntagV4-oxEBFP-AID-baUTR1-24xMS2V5-Wpre (Plasmid #84561) HaloTag-bActinCDS-bActinUTR-MS2V5 (Plasmid #102718) For yeast cells they recommend the following plasmids: pET246-pUC57 12xMS2V6 (Plasmid #104390) pET259-pUC57 24xMS2V6 (Plasmid #104391) pET251-pUC 12xMS2V6 Loxp KANr Loxp (Plasmid #104392) pET264-pUC 24xMS2V6 Loxp KANr Loxp (Plasmid #104393) Loop sequence: acatgaggatcacccatgt
How to cite: pSL-MS2-12X was a gift from Robert Singer (Addgene plasmid # 27119 ; http://n2t.net/addgene:27119 ; RRID:Addgene_27119)
