>Addgene plasmid #27119 | pSL-MS2-12X | addgene partial sequence | sequence record 61430 | lac_promoter
AACAGCTATGACATGATTACGAATTCGAATGGCCATGGGACGTCGACCTGAGGTAATTATAACCCGGGCC
CTATATATGGATCCTAAGGTACCTAATTGCCTAGAAAACATGAGGATCACCCATGTCTGCAGGTCGACTC
TAGAAAACATGAGGATCACCCATGTCTGCAGTATTCCCGGGTTCATTAGATCCTAAGGTACCTAATTGCC
TAGAAAACATGAGGATCACCCATGTCTGCAGGTCGACTCTAGAAAACATGAGGATCACCCATGTCTGCAG
TATTCCCGGGTTCATTAGATCCTAAGGTACCTAATTGCCTAGAAAACATGAGGATCACCCATGTCTGCAG
GTCGACTCCAGAAAACATGAGGATCACCCATGTCTGCAGTATTCCCGGGTTCATTAGATCCTAAGGTACC
TAATTGCCTAGAAAACATGAGGATCACCCATGTCTGCAGGTCGACTCTAGAAAACATGAGGATCACCCAT
GTCTGCAGTATTCCCGGGTTCATTAGATCCTAAGGTACCTAATTGCCTAGAAAACATGAGGATCACCCAT
GTCTGCAGGTCGACTCTAGAAAACATGAGGATCACCCATGTCTGCAGTATTCCCGGGTTCATTAGATCCT
AAGGTACCTAATTGCCTAGAAAACATGAGGATCACCCATGTCTGCAGGTCGACTCCAGAAAACATGAGGA
TCACCCATGTCTGCAGTATTCCCGGGTTCATTAGATCTGCGCGCGATCGATATCAGCGCTTTAAATTTGC
GCATGCTAGCTATAGTTCTAGAGGTACCGGTTGTTAACGTTAG
