>Addgene plasmid #27119 | pSL-MS2-12X | addgene partial sequence | sequence record 123150 | pUC-3 5'-GCCATTCGCCATTCAGGCTGCGCAACTGTT-3'
GGTGCGGGCCTCTTCGCTATTACGCCAGCTGGCGAAAGGGGGATGTGCTGCAAGGCGATTAAGTTGGGTA
ACGCCAGGGTTTTCCCAGTCACGACGTTGTAAAACGACGGCCAGTGCCAAGCTTAAGGTGCACGGCCCAC
GTGGCCACTAGTACTTCTCGAGCTCTGTACATGTCCGCGGTCGCGACGTACGCGTATCGATGGCGCCAGC
TGCAGGCGGCCGCCATATGCATCCTAGGCCTATTAATATTCCGGAGTATACGTAGCCGGCTAACGTTAAC
AACCGGTACCTCTAGAACTATAGCTAGCATGCGCAAATTTAAAGCGCTGATATCGATCGCGCGCAGATCT
AATGAACCCGGGAATACTGCAGACATGGGTGATCCTCATGTTTTCTGGAGTCGACCTGCAGACATGGGTG
ATCCTCATGTTTTCTAGGCAATTAGGTACCTTAGGATCTAATGAACCCGGGAATACTGCAGACATGGGTG
ATCCTCATGTTTTCTAGAGTCGACCTGCAGACATGGGTGATCCTCATGTTTTCTAGGCAATTAGGTACCT
TAGGATCTAATGAACCCGGGAATACTGCAGACATGGGTGATCCTCATGTTTTCTAGAGTCGACCTGCAGA
CATGGGTGATCCTCATGTTTTCTAGGCAATTAGGTACCTTAGGATCTAATGAACCCGGGAATACTGCAGA
CATGGGTGATCCTCATGTTTTCTGGAGTCGACCTGCAGACATGGGTGATCCTCATGTTTTCTAGGCAATT
AGGTACCTTAGGATCTAATGAACCCGGGAATACTGCAGACATGGGTGATCCTCATGTTTTCTAGAGTCGA
CCTGCAGACATGGGTGATCCTCATGTTTTCTAGGCAATTAGGTACCTTAGGATCTAATGAACCCGGGAAT
ACTGCA
