>Addgene plasmid #27119 | pSL-MS2-12X | addgene partial sequence | sequence record 123151 | pUC-4 5'-CAGTGAGCGAGGAAGCGGAAGAGCGCCCAA-3'
CCCGCGCGTTGGCCGATTCATTAATGCAGCTGGCACGACAGGTTTCCCGACTGGAAAGCGGGCAGTGAGC
GCAACGCAATTAATGTGAGTTAGCTCACTCATTAGGCACCCCAGGCTTTACACTTTATGCTTCCGGCTCG
TATGTTGTGTGGAATTGTGAGCGGATAACAATTTCACACAGGAAACAGCTATGACATGATTACGAATTCG
AATGGCCATGGGACGTCGACCTGAGGTAATTATAACCCGGGCCCTATATATGGATCCTAAGGTACCTAAT
TGCCTAGAAAACATGAGGATCACCCATGTCTGCAGGTCGACTCTAGAAAACATGAGGATCACCCATGTCT
GCAGTATTCCCGGGTTCATTAGATCCTAAGGTACCTAATTGCCTAGAAAACATGAGGATCACCCATGTCT
GCAGGTCGACTCTAGAAAACATGAGGATCACCCATGTCTGCAGTATTCCCGGGTTCATTAGATCCTAAGG
TACCTAATTGCCTAGAAAACATGAGGATCACCCATGTCTGCAGGTCGACTCCAGAAAACATGAGGATCAC
CCATGTCTGCAGTATTCCCGGGTTCATTAGATCCTAAGGTACCTAATTGCCTAGAAAACATGAGGATCAC
CCATGTCTGCAGGTCGACTCTAGAAAACATGAGGATCACCCATGTCTGCAGTATTCCCGGGTTCATTAGA
TCCTAAGGTACCTAATTGCCTAGAAAACATGAGGATCACCCATGTCTGCAGGTCGACTCTAGAAAACATG
AGGATCACCCATGTCTGCAGTATTCCCGGGTTCATTAGATCCTAAGGTACCTAATTGCCTAGAAAACATG
AGGATCACCCATGTCTGCAGGTCGACTCCAGAAAACATGAGGATCACCCATGTCTGCAGTATTCCCGGGT
TCATTAGATCTGCGCGCGATCGATATCAGCGCTTTAAATTTGCGCATGCTAGCTATAGTTCTAGAG
